Addgene plasmid #54834: mKusabira Orange-C1 (mKO)
Purpose: (Empty Backbone) Localization: C1 Cloning Vector, Excitation: 548, Emission: 561
Depositing lab: Michael Davidson & Atsushi Miyawaki. Depositing organization: Florida State University, Tallahassee. Publication: Cyan-emitting and orange-emitting fluorescent proteins as a donor/acceptor pair for fluorescence resonance energy transfer. Karasawa S, Araki T, Nagai T, Mizuno H, Miyawaki A. Biochem J. 2004 Jul 1. 381(Pt 1):307-12. 10.1042/BJ20040321 PubMed 15065984.
Backbone
  Vector backbone: mKusabira Orange-C1
  Backbone size (bp): 4750
  Vector type: Mammalian Expression
  Selectable markers: Neomycin (select with G418)
  Tag / fusion protein: mKusabira Orange (N terminal on backbone)
Growth in bacteria
  Bacterial resistance: Kanamycin, 50 μg/mL
  Growth temperature: 37°C
  Growth strain: DH5alpha
  Copy number: High Copy
Gene/Insert
  Gene/Insert name: None
  Tag / fusion protein: mKusabira Orange (N terminal on backbone)
Resource information
  A portion of this plasmid was derived from a plasmid made by: A. Miyawaki; PMID 15065984
Terms and licenses: Academic/Nonprofit Terms; Industry Terms: Not Available to Industry
Depositor comments: Clontech MCS. Excitation = 548; Emission = 561
How to cite: mKusabira Orange-C1 (mKO) was a gift from Michael Davidson & Atsushi Miyawaki (Addgene plasmid # 54834 ; http://n2t.net/addgene:54834 ; RRID:Addgene_54834)
