[The description below was written by a language model from this plasmid's Addgene catalogue record and pLannotate feature annotations shown in this document.]
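Description:
mKusabira Orange-C1 (mKO) is an empty mammalian expression backbone of the Clontech "C1" design, intended for building fusions in which the monomeric orange fluorescent protein mKO sits at the N terminus of a protein of interest. No insert is present. The human cytomegalovirus immediate early enhancer and promoter drive the mKO coding sequence. According to the depositor's comments, this is followed by a Clontech-style multiple cloning site, which would fall in the short unannotated gap downstream of the reporter, and then by an SV40 polyadenylation signal. A gene cloned in frame into that site is therefore expressed as an mKO-tagged fusion. Left unmodified, the plasmid expresses the fluorescent protein alone. mKO is a constitutively fluorescent protein derived from the coral Verrillofungia concinna, with low acid sensitivity and recorded excitation and emission maxima of 548 and 561 nm.

Propagation in E. coli relies on a high-copy ColE1/pUC-type origin, and an f1 origin is also present, which allows single-stranded DNA production. A single Tn5 aminoglycoside phosphotransferase gene (NeoR/KanR) serves both hosts. A bacterial bla-type promoter placed just upstream gives kanamycin resistance in bacteria, while the adjacent SV40 enhancer/early promoter and the HSV TK polyadenylation signal allow G418 selection of stably transfected mammalian cells. The short large T antigen, ble and bGH poly(A) hits in the feature table are fragments and probably reflect incidental matches to flanking sequence rather than functional elements. The sequenced record is 4,655 nt, slightly shorter than the catalogued backbone size of 4,750 bp.

Typical uses are live-cell localization imaging of tagged proteins. The associated publication also describes orange-emitting proteins as acceptors in cyan/orange FRET pairs.
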