Features (pLannotate 1.2.2; 14 found; start..end, strand, type, name):
      1..304     +  enhancer       CMV enhancer: human cytomegalovirus immediate early enhancer
    305..508     +  promoter       CMV promoter: human cytomegalovirus (CMV) immediate early promoter
    546..1199    +  CDS            mKO: mKO is a basic (constitutively fluorescent) orange fluorescent protein published in 2004, derived from Verrillofungia concinna. It has low acid sensitivity.
   1278..1361    +  CDS            large T antigen (fragment): large T antigen from SV40 (simian virus 40)
   1384..1505    +  polyA_signal   SV40 poly(A) signal: SV40 polyadenylation signal
   1539..1967    -  rep_origin     f1 ori (sequence partly withheld): f1 bacteriophage origin of replication; arrow indicates direction of (+) strand synthesis
   1994..2098    +  promoter       AmpR promoter: bla
   2100..2457    +  promoter       SV40 promoter: SV40 enhancer and early promoter
   2491..3285    +  CDS            NeoR/KanR: aminoglycoside phosphotransferase from Tn5; aph(3')-II (or nptII); confers resistance to neomycin, kanamycin, and G418 (Geneticin®)
   3306..3458    +  CDS            ble (fragment): BLE_KLEPN - Experimental evidence at protein level: Swiss-Prot protein existence level 1. Binding protein with a strong affinity to the bleomycin family of antibiotics. Binds to CL990; an antimitotic-antibiotic compound. From Klebsiella pneumoniae.
   3517..3564    +  polyA_signal   HSV TK poly(A) signal: herpes simplex virus thymidine kinase polyadenylation signal (Cole and Stacy, 1985)
   3655..3671    -  polyA_signal   bGH poly(A) signal (fragment): bovine growth hormone polyadenylation signal
   3893..4481    +  rep_origin     ori: high-copy-number ColE1/pMB1/pBR322/pUC origin of replication
   4596..4655    +  enhancer       CMV enhancer (fragment): human cytomegalovirus immediate early enhancer
>Addgene plasmid #54834 | mKusabira Orange-C1 (mKO) | addgene full sequence | sequence record 494959 | Addgene NGS Result
CGTTACATAACTTACGGTAAATGGCCCGCCTGGCTGACCGCCCAACGACCCCCGCCCATTGACGTCAATA
ATGACGTATGTTCCCATAGTAACGCCAATAGGGACTTTCCATTGACGTCAATGGGTGGAGTATTTACGGT
AAACTGCCCACTTGGCAGTACATCAAGTGTATCATATGCCAAGTACGCCCCCTATTGACGTCAATGACGG
TAAATGGCCCGCCTGGCATTATGCCCAGTACATGACCTTATGGGACTTTCCTACTTGGCAGTACATCTAC
GTATTAGTCATCGCTATTACCATGGTGATGCGGTTTTGGCAGTACATCAATGGGCGTGGATAGCGGTTTG
ACTCACGGGGATTTCCAAGTCTCCACCCCATTGACGTCAATGGGAGTTTGTTTTGGCACCAAAATCAACG
GGACTTTCCAAAATGTCGTAACAACTCCGCCCCATTGACGCAAATGGGCGGTAGGCGTGTACGGTGGGAG
GTCTATATAAGCAGAGCTGGTTTAGTGAACCGTCAGATCCGCTAGCATTGCCACCATGGTGAGTGTGATT
AAACCAGAGATGAAGATGAGGTACTACATGGACGGCTCCGTCAATGGGCATGAGTTCACAATTGAAGGTG
AAGGCACAGGCAGACCTTACGAGGGACATCAAGAGATGACACTACGCGTCACAATGGCCAAGGGCGGGCC
AATGCCTTTCGCGTTTGACTTAGTGTCACACGTGTTCTGTTACGGCCACAGACCTTTTACTAAATATCCA
GAAGAGATACCAGACTATTTCAAACAAGCATTTCCTGAAGGCCTGTCATGGGAAAGGTCGTTGGAGTTCG
AAGATGGTGGGTCCGCTTCAGTCAGTGCGCATATAAGCCTTAGAGGAAACACCTTCTACCACAAATCCAA
ATTTACTGGGGTTAACTTTCCTGCCGATGGTCCTATCATGCAAAACCAAAGTGTTGATTGGGAGCCATCA
ACCGAGAAAATTACTGCCAGCGACGGAGTTCTGAAGGGTGATGTTACGATGTACCTAAAACTTGAAGGAG
GCGGCAATCACAAATGCCAATTCAAGACTACTTACAAGGCGGCAAAAAAGATTCTTAAAATGCCAGGAAG
CCATTACATCAGCCATCGCCTCGTCAGGAAAACCGAAGGCAACATTACTGAGCTGGTAGAAGATGCAGTA
GCTCATTCCGGATCCTCAGGTACCGGAACTGCAGCAGAGAATTCGGGAAACTCGAGAACAAAGCTTGAAT
AAGCGGCCGCGACTCTAGATCATAATCAGCCATACCACATTTGTAGAGGTTTTACTTGCTTTAAAAAACC
TCCCACACCTCCCCCTGAACCTGAAACATAAAATGAATGCAATTGTTGTTGTTAACTTGTTTATTGCAGC
TTATAATGGTTACAAATAAAGCAATAGCATCACAAATTTCACAAATAAAGCATTTTTTTCACTGCATTCT
AGTTGTGGTTTGTCCAAACTCATCAATGTATCTTAAGGCGTAAATTGTAAGCGTTAATATTTTGTTAAAA
TTCGCGTTAAATTTTTGTTAAATCAGCTCATTTTTTAACCAATAGGCCGAAATCGGCAAAATCCCTTATA
AATCAAAAGAATAGACCGAGATAGGGT
[37 nt withheld, positions 1638-1674]
AAAGAACGTGGACTCCAACGTCAAAGG
[49 nt withheld, positions 1702-1750]
T
[91 nt withheld, positions 1752-1842]
G
[124 nt withheld, positions 1844-1967]
CAGGTGGCACTTTTCGGGGAAATGTGCGCGGAACCCCTATTTGTTTATTTTTCTAAATACATTCAAATAT
GTATCCGCTCATGAGACAATAACCCTGATAAATGCTTCAATAATATTGAAAAAGGAAGAGTCCTGAGGCG
GAAAGAACCAGCTGTGGAATGTGTGTCAGTTAGGGTGTGGAAAGTCCCCAGGCTCCCCAGCAGGCAGAAG
TATGCAAAGCATGCATCTCAATTAGTCAGCAACCAGGTGTGGAAAGTCCCCAGGCTCCCCAGCAGGCAGA
AGTATGCAAAGCATGCATCTCAATTAGTCAGCAACCATAGTCCCGCCCCTAACTCCGCCCATCCCGCCCC
TAACTCCGCCCAGTTCCGCCCATTCTCCGCCCCATGGCTGACTAATTTTTTTTATTTATGCAGAGGCCGA
GGCCGCCTCGGCCTCTGAGCTATTCCAGAAGTAGTGAGGAGGCTTTTTTGGAGGCCTAGGCTTTTGCAAA
GATCATCAAGAGACAGGATGAGGATCGTTTCGCATGATTGAACAAGATGGATTGCACGCAGGTTCTCCGG
CCGCTTGGGTGGAGAGGCTATTCGGCTATGACTGGGCACAACAGACAATCGGCTGCTCTGATGCCGCCGT
GTTCCGGCTGTCAGCGCAGGGGCGCCCGGTTCTTTTTGTCAAGACCGACCTGTCCGGTGCCCTGAATGAA
CTGCAAGACGAGGCAGCGCGGCTATCGTGGCTGGCCACGACGGGCGTTCCTTGCGCAGCTGTGCTCGACG
TTGTCACTGAAGCGGGAAGGGACTGGCTGCTATTGGGCGAAGTGCCGGGGCAGGATCTCCTGTCATCTCA
CCTTGCTCCTGCCGAGAAAGTATCCATCATGGCTGATGCAATGCGGCGGCTGCATACGCTTGATCCGGCT
ACCTGCCCATTCGACCACCAAGCGAAACATCGCATCGAGCGAGCACGTACTCGGATGGAAGCCGGTCTTG
TCGATCAGGATGATCTGGACGAAGAGCATCAGGGGCTCGCGCCAGCCGAACTGTTCGCCAGGCTCAAGGC
GAGCATGCCCGACGGCGAGGATCTCGTCGTGACCCATGGCGATGCCTGCTTGCCGAATATCATGGTGGAA
AATGGCCGCTTTTCTGGATTCATCGACTGTGGCCGGCTGGGTGTGGCGGACCGCTATCAGGACATAGCGT
TGGCTACCCGTGATATTGCTGAAGAGCTTGGCGGCGAATGGGCTGACCGCTTCCTCGTGCTTTACGGTAT
CGCCGCTCCCGATTCGCAGCGCATCGCCTTCTATCGCCTTCTTGACGAGTTCTTCTGAGCGGGACTCTGG
GGTTCGAAATGACCGACCAAGCGACGCCCAACCTGCCATCACGAGATTTCGATTCCACCGCCGCCTTCTA
TGAAAGGTTGGGCTTCGGAATCGTTTTCCGGGACGCCGGCTGGATGATCCTCCAGCGCGGGGATCTCATG
CTGGAGTTCTTCGCCCACCCTAGGGGGAGGCTAACTGAAACACGGAAGGAGACAATACCGGAAGGAACCC
GCGCTATGACGGCAATAAAAAGACAGAATAAAACGCACGGTGTTGGGTCGTTTGTTCATAAACGCGGGGT
TCGGTCCCAGGGCTGGCACTCTGTCGATACCCCACCGAGACCCCATTGGGGCCAATACGCCCGCGTTTCT
TCCTTTTCCCCACCCCACCCCCCAAGTTCGGGTGAAGGCCCAGGGCTCGCAGCCAACGTCGGGGCGGCAG
GCCCTGCCATAGCCTCAGGTTACTCATATATACTTTAGATTGATTTAAAACTTCATTTTTAATTTAAAAG
GATCTAGGTGAAGATCCTTTTTGATAATCTCATGACCAAAATCCCTTAACGTGAGTTTTCGTTCCACTGA
GCGTCAGACCCCGTAGAAAAGATCAAAGGATCTTCTTGAGATCCTTTTTTTCTGCGCGTAATCTGCTGCT
TGCAAACAAAAAAACCACCGCTACCAGCGGTGGTTTGTTTGCCGGATCAAGAGCTACCAACTCTTTTTCC
GAAGGTAACTGGCTTCAGCAGAGCGCAGATACCAAATACTGTTCTTCTAGTGTAGCCGTAGTTAGGCCAC
CACTTCAAGAACTCTGTAGCACCGCCTACATACCTCGCTCTGCTAATCCTGTTACCAGTGGCTGCTGCCA
GTGGCGATAAGTCGTGTCTTACCGGGTTGGACTCAAGACGATAGTTACCGGATAAGGCGCAGCGGTCGGG
CTGAACGGGGGGTTCGTGCACACAGCCCAGCTTGGAGCGAACGACCTACACCGAACTGAGATACCTACAG
CGTGAGCTATGAGAAAGCGCCACGCTTCCCGAAGGGAGAAAGGCGGACAGGTATCCGGTAAGCGGCAGGG
TCGGAACAGGAGAGCGCACGAGGGAGCTTCCAGGGGGAAACGCCTGGTATCTTTATAGTCCTGTCGGGTT
TCGCCACCTCTGACTTGAGCGTCGATTTTTGTGATGCTCGTCAGGGGGGCGGAGCCTATGGAAAAACGCC
AGCAACGCGGCCTTTTTACGGTTCCTGGCCTTTTGCTGGCCTTTTGCTCACATGTTCTTTCCTGCGTTAT
CCCCTGATTCTGTGGATAACCGTATTACCGCCATGCATTAGTTATTAATAGTAATCAATTACGGGGTCAT
TAGTTCATAGCCCATATATGGAGTTCCG
