>Addgene plasmid #54834 | mKusabira Orange-C1 (mKO) | addgene partial sequence | sequence record 90587 | CMV-F 5'-CGCAAATGGGCGGTAGGCGTG-3'
GTGAACCGTCAGATCCGCTAGCATTGCCACCATGGTGAGTGTGATTAAACCAGAGATGAAGATGAGGTAC
TACATGGACGGCTCCGTCAATGGGCATGAGTTCACAATTGAAGGTGAAGGCACAGGCAGACCTTACGAGG
GACATCAAGAGATGACACTACGCGTCACAATGGCCAAGGGCGGGCCAATGCCTTTCGCGTTTGACTTAGT
GTCACACGTGTTCTGTTACGGCCACAGACCTTTTACTAAATATCCAGAAGAGATACCAGACTATTTCAAA
CAAGCATTTCCTGAAGGCCTGTCATGGGAAAGGTCGTTGGAGTTCGAAGATGGTGGGTCCGCTTCAGTCA
GTGCGCATATAAGCCTTAGAGGAAACACCTTCTACCACAAATCCAAATTTACTGGGGTTAACTTTCCTGC
CGATGGTCCTATCATGCAAAACCAAAGTGTTGATTGGGAGCCATCAACCGAGAAAATTACTGCCAGCGAC
GGAGTTCTGAAGGGTGATGTTACGATGTACCTAAAACTTGAAGGAGGCGGCAATCACAAATGCCAATTCA
AGACTACTTACAAGGCGGCAAAAAAGATTCTTAAAATGCCAGGAAGCCATTACATCAGCCATCGCCTCGT
CAGGAAAACCGAAGGCAACATTACTGAGCTGGTAGAAGATGCAGTAGCTCATTCCGGATCCTCAGGTACC
GGAACTGCAGCAGAGAATTCGGGAAACTCGAGAACAAAGCTTGAATAAGCGGCCGCGACTCTAGATCATA
ATCAGCCATACCACATTTGTAGAGGTT
